Addgene plasmid #134195: pDK365
Purpose: Retroviral plasmid with SKAP insert
Depositing lab: Iain Cheeseman. Depositing organization: Whitehead Institute for Biomedical Research.
Backbone
  Vector backbone: pic242
  Backbone manufacturer: Iain Cheeseman & Arshad Desai (Addgene plasmid # 44432)
  Vector type: Mammalian Expression, Retroviral
Growth in bacteria
  Bacterial resistance: Ampicillin, 100 μg/mL
  Growth temperature: 37°C
  Growth strain: NEB Stable
  Copy number: High Copy
Gene/Insert
  Gene/Insert name: SKAP Alternate Start- LAP (with G5 hardeneded)
  Species: H. sapiens (human)
  Mutation: Alternate Start, G5 siRNA hardened
  Entrez Gene: KNSTRN (a.k.a. C15orf23, HSD11, SKAP, TRAF4AF1)
  Tag / fusion protein: LAP (GFP) (N terminal on backbone)
  Cloning method: Restriction Enzyme; 5′ cloning site unknown (unknown if destroyed); 3′ cloning site unknown (unknown if destroyed)
Terms and licenses: Academic/Nonprofit Terms; Industry Terms: Not Available to Industry
How to cite: pDK365 was a gift from Iain Cheeseman (Addgene plasmid # 134195 ; http://n2t.net/addgene:134195 ; RRID:Addgene_134195)
