[The description below was written by a language model from this plasmid's Addgene catalogue record and pLannotate feature annotations shown in this document.]
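Description:
pDK365 is a Moloney murine leukemia virus-based retroviral vector for mammalian expression, built on the pic242 backbone and carrying a variant of the human kinetochore/spindle protein SKAP (gene KNSTRN). It is propagated in E. coli through a high-copy ColE1/pUC origin and an ampicillin resistance gene (β-lactamase with its own promoter). The viral portion is bounded by MMLV long terminal repeats. A 5′ LTR is followed by the MESV packaging signal (Ψ) and a truncated gag segment lacking its start codon, which together allow the transcribed genome to be packaged into virions when gag, pol and env are supplied in trans by packaging cells. No separate internal promoter is annotated upstream of the insert, so expression of the fusion presumably runs from the 5′ LTR.

The payload is the SKAP "alternate start" form, modified with silent changes that make it resistant to the G5 siRNA. This lets it be expressed while the endogenous transcript is depleted, as in knockdown-and-replacement experiments. It is fused to a LAP (localization and affinity purification) tag containing EGFP. The catalogue lists the tag as N-terminal on the backbone. The feature table, however, places the KNSTRN coding fragment upstream of a short TEV-cleavage-type tag fragment and EGFP, which indicates a C-terminal SKAP-LAP arrangement consistent with the insert name. Downstream, an SV40 enhancer/early promoter drives blasticidin S deaminase for selection of transduced cells. The cloning sites are not recorded. The construct is suited to generating stable cell lines that express GFP-tagged SKAP for localization imaging and affinity purification.
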