Features (pLannotate 1.2.2; 15 found; start..end, strand, type, name):
    391..665     +  misc_feature   MESV Ψ (fragment): packaging signal of murine embryonic stem cell virus
    732..1148    +  CDS            gag (truncated): truncated Moloney murine leukemia virus (MMLV) gag gene lacking the start codon
   1167..1883    +  CDS            KNSTRN (fragment): SKAP_HUMAN - Also known as C15orf23 From Homo sapiens (Human).
   1899..1915    +  CDS            capTEV™ (fragment): composite tag for in vivo biotinylation, TEV protease cleavage, and 6xHis tagging
   1983..2702    +  CDS            EGFP: the original enhanced GFP (Yang et al., 1996) mammalian codon-optimized
   2725..2809    +  CDS            large T antigen (fragment): large T antigen from SV40 (simian virus 40)
   2852..3181    +  promoter       SV40 promoter: SV40 enhancer and early promoter
   3189..3587    +  CDS            BSD: blasticidin S deaminase; Aspergillus terreus BSD; confers resistance to blasticidin
   3634..3755    +  LTR            3' LTR (ΔU3) (fragment): self-inactivating 3' long terminal repeat (LTR) from Moloney murine leukemia virus
   3756..4225    +  LTR            LTR: long terminal repeat from Moloney murine leukemia virus
   4291..4343    -  CDS            lacI (fragment): lac repressor; lacI; The lac repressor binds to the lac operator to inhibit transcription in E. coli. This inhibition can be relieved by adding lactose or isopropyl-β-D-thiogalactopyranoside (IPTG).
   4526..5114    -  rep_origin     ori: high-copy-number ColE1/pMB1/pBR322/pUC origin of replication
   5274..6134    -  CDS            AmpR: β-lactamase; bla; confers resistance to ampicillin, carbenicillin, and related antibiotics
   6135..6239    -  promoter       AmpR promoter: bla
   6270..267     +  LTR            LTR (across the origin): long terminal repeat from Moloney murine leukemia virus
>Addgene plasmid #134195 | pDK365 | addgene full sequence | sequence record 272443 | Addgene NGS Result
TGCCCCAAGGACCTGAAATGACCCTGTGCCTTATTTGAACTAACCAATCAGTTCGCTTCTCGCTTCTGTT
CGCGCGCTTCTGCTCCCCGAGCTCAATAAAAGAGCCCACAACCCCTCACTCGGGGCGCCAGTCCTCCGAT
TGACTGAGTCGCCCGGGTACCCGTGTATCCAATAAACCCTCTTGCAGTTGCATCCGACTTGTGGTCTCGC
TGTTCCTTGGGAGGGTCTCCTCTGAGTGATTGACTACCCGTCAGCGGGGGTCTTTCATTTGGGGGCTCGT
CCGGGATCGGGAGACCCCTGCCCAGGGACCACCGACCCACCACCGGGAGGCAAGCTGGCCAGCAACTTAT
CTGTGTCTGTCCGATTGTCTAGTGTCTATGACTGATTTTATGCGCCTGCGTCGGTACTAGTTAGCTAACT
AGCTCTGTATCTGGCGGACCCGTGGTGGAACTGACGAGTTCTGAACACCCGGCCGCAACCCTGGGAGACG
TCCCAGGGACTTTGGGGGCCGTTTTTGTGGCCCGACCTGAGGAAGGGAGTCGATGTGGAATCCGACCCCG
TCAGGATATGTGGTTCTGGTAGGAGACGAGAACCTAAAACAGTTCCCGCCTCCGTCTGAATTTTTGCTTT
CGGTTTGGAACCGAAGCCGCGCGTCTTGTCTGCTGCAGCGCTGCAGCATCGTTCTGTGTTGTCTCTGTCT
GACTGTGTTTCTGTATTTGTCTGAAAATTAGGGCCAGACTGTTACCACTCCCTTAAGTTTGACCTTAGGT
CACTGGAAAGATGTCGAGCGGATCGCTCACAACCAGTCGGTAGATGTCAAGAAGAGACGTTGGGTTACCT
TCTGCTCTGCAGAATGGCCAACCTTTAACGTCGGATGGCCGCGAGACGGCACCTTTAACCGAGACCTCAT
CACCCAGGTTAAGATCAAGGTCTTTTCACCTGGCCCGCATGGACACCCAGACCAGGTCCCCTACATCGTG
ACCTGGGAAGCCTTGGCTTTTGACCCCCCTCCCTGGGTCAAGCCCTTTGTACACCCTAAGCCTCCGCCTC
CTCTTCCTCCATCCGCCCCGTCTCTCCCCCTTGAACCTCCTCGTTCGACCCCGCCTCGATCCTCCCTTTA
TCCAGCCCTCACTCCTTCTCTAGGCGCCGGCCGGATCCTCGAGGCCACCATGACCAGTGTGGTTAAGACA
GTGTATAGCCTGCAGCCCCCCTCTGCGCTGAGCGGCGGCCAGCCGGCAGACACACAAACTCGGGCCACTT
CTAAGAGTCTCTTACCTGTTAGGTCCAAAGAAGTCGATGTTTCCAAACAGCTTCATTCAGGAGGTCCAGA
GAATGATGTTACAAAAATCACCAAACTGAGACGAGAGAATGGGCAAATGAAAGCTACTGACACTGCCACC
AGAAGGAATGTCAGAAAGGGATATAAGCCTTTATCCAAGCAAAAATCAGAGGAAGAGCTCAAGGACAAGA
ACCAGCTGTTAGAAGCCGTCAACAAGCAGTTGCACCAGAAGTTGACTGAAACTCAGGGAGAGCTGAAGGA
CCTGACCCAGAAGGTAGAGCTGCTGGAGAAGTTTCGGGACAACTGTTTGGCAATTTTGGAGAGCAAGGGC
CTTGATCCAGCTTTAGGCAGTGAGACCCTGGCATCACGACAAGAATCCACTACTGATCACATGGACTCTA
TGTTGCTGTTAGAAACTTTGCAAGAGGAGCTGAAGCTTTTTAACGAAACAGCCAAAAAGCAGATGGAGGA
GTTACAGGCCTTAAAGGTAAAGCTGGAGATGAAAGAGGAGCGCGTGAGGTTTTTGGAACAGCAAACCTTA
TGTAACAATCAAGTAAATGATTTAACAACAGCCCTTAAGGAAATGGAGCAGCTATTAGAAATGGGCCGCG
GCAGCAGCCATCATCATCATCATCACAGCAGCGGCCTGGAAGTTCTGTTCCAGGGGCCCCTGGAAGTTCT
GTTCCAGGGGCCCTCCGGAGGGATGGTGAGCAAGGGCGAGGAGCTGTTCACCGGGGTGGTGCCCATCCTG
GTCGAGCTGGACGGCGACGTAAACGGCCACAAGTTCAGCGTGTCCGGCGAGGGCGAGGGCGATGCCACCT
ACGGCAAGCTGACCCTGAAGTTCATCTGCACCACCGGCAAGCTGCCCGTGCCCTGGCCCACCCTCGTGAC
CACCCTGACCTACGGCGTGCAGTGCTTCAGCCGCTACCCCGACCACATGAAGCAGCACGACTTCTTCAAG
TCCGCCATGCCCGAAGGCTACGTCCAGGAGCGCACCATCTTCTTCAAGGACGACGGCAACTACAAGACCC
GCGCCGAGGTGAAGTTCGAGGGCGACACCCTGGTGAACCGCATCGAGCTGAAGGGCATCGACTTCAAGGA
GGACGGCAACATCCTGGGGCACAAGCTGGAGTACAACTACAACAGCCACAACGTCTATATCATGGCCGAC
AAGCAGAAGAACGGCATCAAGGTGAACTTCAAGATCCGCCACAACATCGAGGACGGCAGCGTGCAGCTCG
CCGACCACTACCAGCAGAACACCCCCATCGGCGACGGCCCCGTGCTGCTGCCCGACAACCACTACCTGAG
CACCCAGTCCGCCCTGAGCAAAGACCCCAACGAGAAGCGCGATCACATGGTCCTGCTGGAGTTCGTGACC
GCCACCGGGATCACTCTTGGCATGGACGAGCTGTACAAGTAAAGATCCACCGGATCTAGATAACTGATCA
TAATCAGCCATACCACATTTGTAGAGGTTTTACTTGCTTTAAAAAACCTCCCACACCTCCCCCTGAACCT
GAAACATAAAATGAATGCAATTCGCCAGCACAGTGGTCGACCCTGTGGAATGTGTGTCAGTTAGGGTGTG
GAAAGTCCCCAGGCTCCCCAGCAGGCAGAAGTATGCAAAGCATGCATCTCAATTAGTCAGCAACCAGGTG
TGGAAAGTCCCCAGGCTCCCCAGCAGGCAGAAGTATGCAAAGCATGCATCTCAATTAGTCAGCAACCATA
GTCCCGCCCCTAACTCCGCCCATCCCGCCCCTAACTCCGCCCAGTTCCGCCCATTCTCCGCCCCATGGCT
GACTAATTTTTTTTATTTATGCAGAGGCCGAGGCCGCCTCGGCCTCTGAGCTATTCCAGAAGTAGTGAGG
AGGCTTTTTTGGAGGCCTAGGCTTTTGCAAAAAGCTTCATGGCCAAGCCTTTGTCTCAAGAAGAATCCAC
CCTCATTGAAAGAGCAACGGCTACAATCAACAGCATCCCCATCTCTGAAGACTACAGCGTCGCCAGCGCA
GCTCTCTCTAGCGACGGCCGCATCTTCACTGGTGTCAATGTATATCATTTTACTGGGGGACCTTGTGCAG
AACTCGTGGTGCTGGGCACTGCTGCTGCTGCGGCAGCTGGCAACCTGACTTGTATCGTCGCGATCGGAAA
TGAGAACAGGGGCATCTTGAGCCCCTGCGGACGGTGCCGACAGGTGCTTCTCGATCTGCATCCTGGGATC
AAAGCCATAGTGAAGGACAGTGATGGACAGCCGACGGCAGTTGGGATTCGTGAATTGCTGCCCTCTGGTT
ATGTGTGGGAGGGCTAAGATCGATAAAATAAAAGATTTTATTTAGTCTCCAGAAAAAGGGGGGAATGAAA
GACCCCACCTGTAGGTTTGGCAAGCTAGCTTAAGTAACGCCATTTTGCAAGGCATGGAAAAATACATAAC
TGAGAATAGAGAAGTTCAGATCAAGGTCAGGAACAGATGGAACAGCTGAATATGGGCCAAACAGGATATC
TGTGGTAAGCAGTTCCTGCCCCGGCTCAGGGCCAAGAACAGATGGAACAGCTGAATATGGGCCAAACAGG
ATATCTGTGGTAAGCAGTTCCTGCCCCGGCTCAGGGCCAAGAACAGATGGTCCCCAGATGCGGTCCAGCC
CTCAGCAGTTTCTAGAGAACCATCAGATGTTTCCAGGGTGCCCCAAGGACCTGAAATGACCCTGTGCCTT
ATTTGAACTAACCAATCAGTTCGCTTCTCGCTTCTGTTCGCGCGCTTCTGCTCCCCGAGCTCAATAAAAG
AGCCCACAACCCCTCACTCGGGGCGCCAGTCCTCCGATTGACTGAGTCGCCCGGGTACCCGTGTATCCAA
TAAACCCTCTTGCAGTTGCATCCGACTTGTGGTCTCGCTGTTCCTTGGGAGGGTCTCCTCTGAGTGATTG
ACTACCCGTCAGCGGGGGTCTTTCACATGCAGCATGTATCAAAATTAATTTGGTTTTTTTTCTTAAGTAT
TTACATTAAATGGCCATAGTTGCATTAATGAATCGGCCAACGCGCGGGGAGAGGCGGTTTGCGTATTGGG
CGCTCTTCCGCTTCCTCGCTCACTGACTCGCTGCGCTCGGTCGTTCGGCTGCGGCGAGCGGTATCAGCTC
ACTCAAAGGCGGTAATACGGTTATCCACAGAATCAGGGGATAACGCAGGAAAGAACATGTGAGCAAAAGG
CCAGCAAAAGGCCAGGAACCGTAAAAAGGCCGCGTTGCTGGCGTTTTTCCATAGGCTCCGCCCCCCTGAC
GAGCATCACAAAAATCGACGCTCAAGTCAGAGGTGGCGAAACCCGACAGGACTATAAAGATACCAGGCGT
TTCCCCCTGGAAGCTCCCTCGTGCGCTCTCCTGTTCCGACCCTGCCGCTTACCGGATACCTGTCCGCCTT
TCTCCCTTCGGGAAGCGTGGCGCTTTCTCATAGCTCACGCTGTAGGTATCTCAGTTCGGTGTAGGTCGTT
CGCTCCAAGCTGGGCTGTGTGCACGAACCCCCCGTTCAGCCCGACCGCTGCGCCTTATCCGGTAACTATC
GTCTTGAGTCCAACCCGGTAAGACACGACTTATCGCCACTGGCAGCAGCCACTGGTAACAGGATTAGCAG
AGCGAGGTATGTAGGCGGTGCTACAGAGTTCTTGAAGTGGTGGCCTAACTACGGCTACACTAGAAGAACA
GTATTTGGTATCTGCGCTCTGCTGAAGCCAGTTACCTTCGGAAAAAGAGTTGGTAGCTCTTGATCCGGCA
AACAAACCACCGCTGGTAGCGGTGGTTTTTTTGTTTGCAAGCAGCAGATTACGCGCAGAAAAAAAGGATC
TCAAGAAGATCCTTTGATCTTTTCTACGGGGTCTGACGCTCAGTGGAACGAAAACTCACGTTAAGGGATT
TTGGTCATGAGATTATCAAAAAGGATCTTCACCTAGATCCTTTTGCGGCCGCAAATCAATCTAAAGTATA
TATGAGTAAACTTGGTCTGACAGTTACCAATGCTTAATCAGTGAGGCACCTATCTCAGCGATCTGTCTAT
TTCGTTCATCCATAGTTGCCTGACTCCCCGTCGTGTAGATAACTACGATACGGGAGGGCTTACCATCTGG
CCCCAGTGCTGCAATGATACCGCGAGACCCACGCTCACCGGCTCCAGATTTATCAGCAATAAACCAGCCA
GCCGGAAGGGCCGAGCGCAGAAGTGGTCCTGCAACTTTATCCGCCTCCATCCAGTCTATTAATTGTTGCC
GGGAAGCTAGAGTAAGTAGTTCGCCAGTTAATAGTTTGCGCAACGTTGTTGCCATTGCTACAGGCATCGT
GGTGTCACGCTCGTCGTTTGGTATGGCTTCATTCAGCTCCGGTTCCCAACGATCAAGGCGAGTTACATGA
TCCCCCATGTTGTGCAAAAAAGCGGTTAGCTCCTTCGGTCCTCCGATCGTTGTCAGAAGTAAGTTGGCCG
CAGTGTTATCACTCATGGTTATGGCAGCACTGCATAATTCTCTTACTGTCATGCCATCCGTAAGATGCTT
TTCTGTGACTGGTGAGTACTCAACCAAGTCATTCTGAGAATAGTGTATGCGGCGACCGAGTTGCTCTTGC
CCGGCGTCAATACGGGATAATACCGCGCCACATAGCAGAACTTTAAAAGTGCTCATCATTGGAAAACGTT
CTTCGGGGCGAAAACTCTCAAGGATCTTACCGCTGTTGAGATCCAGTTCGATGTAACCCACTCGTGCACC
CAACTGATCTTCAGCATCTTTTACTTTCACCAGCGTTTCTGGGTGAGCAAAAACAGGAAGGCAAAATGCC
GCAAAAAAGGGAATAAGGGCGACACGGAAATGTTGAATACTCATACTCTTCCTTTTTCAATATTATTGAA
GCATTTATCAGGGTTATTGTCTCATGAGCGGATACATATTTGAATGTATTTAGAAAAATAAACAAATAGG
GGTTCCGCGCACATTTCCCCGAAAAGTGCCACCTGCAGCCTGAATATGGGCCAAACAGGATATCTGTGGT
AAGCAGTTCCTGCCCCGGCTCAGGGCCAAGAACAGATGGAACAGCTGAATATGGGCCAAACAGGATATCT
GTGGTAAGCAGTTCCTGCCCCGGCTCAGGGCCAAGAACAGATGGTCCCCAGATGCGGTCCAGCCCTCAGC
AGTTTCTAGAGAACCATCAGATGTTTCCAGGG
